Addgene plasmid #248065: pLVX-TetOne-bsd-atpA
Purpose: Lentiviral expression of alpha subunit of ATPGobble. Includes ampR and bsdR (blasticidin). Use together with pLVX-TetOne-bsd-atpD (#248066) and pLVX-TetOne-atpG (#248067) for active ATPGobble.
Depositing lab: Denis Titov. Depositing organization: University of California, Berkeley. Publication: Genetically encoded tool for manipulation of ATP/ADP ratio in human cells. Ekvik AE, Kober MM, Titov DV. bioRxiv [Preprint]. 2025 Aug 23:2025.08.12.670003. doi: 10.1101/2025.08.12.670003. PubMed 40894546.
Backbone
  Vector backbone: pLVX-TetOne-bsd
  Backbone manufacturer: TakaraBio
  Backbone size w/o insert (bp): 9138
  Total vector size (bp): 10736
  Modifications to backbone: puroR replaced with bsdR
  Vector type: Mammalian Expression, Lentiviral
  Selectable markers: Blasticidin
Growth in bacteria
  Bacterial resistance: Ampicillin, 100 μg/mL
  Growth temperature: 30°C
  Growth strain: NEB Stable
  Copy number: High Copy
Gene/Insert
  Gene/Insert name: atpA
  Species: E. coli
  Insert size (bp): 1599
  Mutation: codon-optimized for expression in human cells
  GenBank ID: NP_418190.1
  Promoter: TRE3GS
  Tag / fusion protein: FLAG (C terminal on insert)
  Cloning method: Gibson Cloning
  Sequencing primers: 5′ Nanopore sequenced
Terms and licenses: Academic/Nonprofit Terms; Industry Terms: Not Available to Industry
Depositor comments: Please visit https://doi.org/10.1101/2025.08.12.670003 for bioRxiv preprint.
How to cite: pLVX-TetOne-bsd-atpA was a gift from Denis Titov (Addgene plasmid # 248065 ; http://n2t.net/addgene:248065 ; RRID:Addgene_248065)
