[The description below was written by a language model from this plasmid's Addgene catalogue record and pLannotate feature annotations shown in this document.]
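Description:
pLVX-TetOne-bsd-atpA is a lentiviral, doxycycline-inducible mammalian expression plasmid of about 10.7 kb, built on the commercial pLVX-TetOne backbone in which the puromycin resistance gene has been replaced with blasticidin S deaminase. It is maintained in E. coli through a high-copy ColE1/pUC-type origin and an ampicillin resistance (β-lactamase) cassette. The viral portion carries the usual HIV-1-derived transfer-vector elements: LTR sequences flanking the cargo, the Ψ packaging signal with a gag fragment, the Rev response element for nuclear export of the genomic RNA, the cPPT/CTS, and a WPRE to enhance transcript expression.

The payload is the E. coli atpA gene, encoding the alpha subunit of the F1 ATP synthase, codon-optimized for human cells and fused at its C terminus to a FLAG epitope (the annotation detects only a short FLAG match). It sits downstream of the TRE3GS promoter and is followed by an SV40 polyadenylation signal. As an all-in-one Tet system, the same vector carries the Tet-On 3G transactivator driven by the human PGK promoter, placed back-to-back with and in the opposite orientation to the TRE3GS–atpA unit. Doxycycline allows the transactivator to bind TRE3GS and switch on atpA. An SV40 promoter drives the blasticidin marker for selection of transduced cells.

The construct supplies one component of ATPGobble, a genetically encoded tool for manipulating the ATP/ADP ratio in human cells. On its own it is not sufficient: the record states that it must be combined with companion vectors expressing atpD and atpG to obtain active ATPGobble.
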