Features (pLannotate 1.2.2; 26 found; start..end, strand, type, name):
    254..1000    -  CDS            Tet-On® 3G: modified rtTA protein that binds tightly to promoters containing the tet operator in the presence of doxycycline
   1019..1529    -  promoter       hPGK promoter: human phosphoglycerate kinase 1 promoter
   1546..1913    +  promoter       TRE3GS promoter: 3rd-generation Tet-responsive promoter that can be activated by binding of Tet-On® 3G, modified to eliminate binding sites for endogenous mammalian transcription factors
   1931..3466    +  CDS            atpA: ATPA_ECOLI - Also known as papA, uncA. Experimental evidence at protein level: Swiss-Prot protein existence level 1. Produces ATP from ADP in the presence of a proton gradient across the membrane. The alpha chain is a regulatory subunit. From Escherichia coli (strain K12).
   3494..3519    +  CDS            5xFLAG (fragment): five tandem FLAG® epitope tags
   3878..4012    -  polyA_signal   SV40 poly(A) signal: SV40 polyadenylation signal
   4056..4171    -  misc_feature   cPPT/CTS: central polypurine tract and central termination sequence of HIV-1 (lacking the first T)
   4186..4286    -  CDS            Rev (fragment): human immunodeficiency virus 1 (HIV-1) Rev protein; rev; enhances nuclear export of unspliced and incompletely spliced viral mRNAs
   4663..4896    -  misc_feature   RRE: The Rev response element (RRE) of HIV-1 allows for Rev-dependent mRNA export from the nucleus to the cytoplasm.
   5071..5409    -  CDS            HIV-1 gag (fragment): gag protein from human immunodeficiency virus 1; gag
   5393..5518    -  misc_feature   HIV-1 Ψ: packaging signal of human immunodeficiency virus type 1
   5565..5822    -  LTR            5' LTR (truncated): truncated 5' long terminal repeat (LTR) from HIV-1
   5870..6199    -  CDS            nef (fragment): NEF_HV1BR - Experimental evidence at protein level: Swiss-Prot protein existence level 1. Extracellular Nef protein targets CD4(+) T-lymphocytes for apoptosis by interacting with CXCR4 surface receptors (PubMed:14990729). From Human immunodeficiency virus type 1 group M subtype B (isolate BRU/LAI) (HIV-1).
   6366..6500    -  polyA_signal   SV40 poly(A) signal: SV40 polyadenylation signal
   6548..6652    +  promoter       AmpR promoter: bla
   6653..7513    +  CDS            AmpR: β-lactamase; bla; confers resistance to ampicillin, carbenicillin, and related antibiotics
   7684..8272    +  rep_origin     ori: high-copy-number ColE1/pMB1/pBR322/pUC origin of replication
   8455..8547    +  CDS            lacI (fragment): lac repressor; lacI; The lac repressor binds to the lac operator to inhibit transcription in E. coli. This inhibition can be relieved by adding lactose or isopropyl-β-D-thiogalactopyranoside (IPTG).
   8560..8581    +  protein_bind   CAP binding site: CAP binding activates transcription in the presence of cAMP. E. coli catabolite activator protein
   8596..8626    +  promoter       lac promoter: promoter for the E. coli lac operon
   8630..8652    +  protein_bind   lac operator (fragment): The lac repressor binds to the lac operator to inhibit transcription in E. coli. This inhibition can be relieved by adding lactose or isopropyl-β-D-thiogalactopyranoside (IPTG). lac repressor encoded by lacI
   8802..9059    -  LTR            5' LTR (truncated): truncated 5' long terminal repeat (LTR) from HIV-1
   9107..9625    -  CDS            nef (fragment): NEF_HV1BR - Experimental evidence at protein level: Swiss-Prot protein existence level 1. Extracellular Nef protein targets CD4(+) T-lymphocytes for apoptosis by interacting with CXCR4 surface receptors (PubMed:14990729). From Human immunodeficiency virus type 1 group M subtype B (isolate BRU/LAI) (HIV-1).
   9642..10230   -  misc_feature   WPRE: woodchuck hepatitis virus posttranscriptional regulatory element
  10244..10642   -  CDS            BSD: blasticidin S deaminase; Aspergillus terreus BSD; confers resistance to blasticidin
  10651..243     -  promoter       SV40 promoter (across the origin): SV40 enhancer and early promoter
>Addgene plasmid #248065 | pLVX-TetOne-bsd-atpA | addgene full sequence | sequence record 493789 | Addgene NGS Result
AAAAAAAATTAGTCAGCCATGGGGCGGAGAATGGGCGGAACTGGGCGGAGTTAGGGGCGGGATGGGCGGA
GTTAGGGGCGGGACTATGGTTGCTGACTAATTGAGATGCATGCTTTGCATACTTCTGCCTGCTGGGGAGC
CTGGGGACTTTCCACACCTGGTTGCTGACTAATTGAGATGCATGCTTTGCATACTTCTGCCTGCTGGGGA
GCCTGGGGACTTTCCACACCCTAACTGACACACATTCGCGCGTTTACCCGGGGAGCATGTCAAGGTCAAA
ATCGTCAAGAGCGTCAGCAGGCAGCATATCAAGGTCAAAGTCGTCAAGGGCATCGGCTGGGAGCATGTCT
AAGTCAAAATCGTCAAGGGCGTCGGTCGGCCCGCCGCTTTCGCACTTTAGCTGTTTCTCCAGGCCACATA
TGATTAGTTCCAGGCCGAAAAGGAAGGCAGGTTCGGCTCCCTGCCGGTCGAACAGCTCAATTGCTTGTTT
CAGAAGTGGGGGCATAGAATCGGTGGTAGGTGTCTCTCTTTCCTCTTTTGCTACTTGATGCTCCTGTTCC
TCCAATACGCAGCCCAGTGTAAAGTGGCCCACGGCGGACAGAGCGTACAGTGCGTTCTCCAGGGAGAAGC
CTTGCTGACACAGGAACGCGAGCTGATTTTCCAGGGTTTCGTACTGTTTCTCTGTTGGGCGGGTGCCGAG
ATGCACTTTAGCCCCGTCGCGATGTGAGAGGAGAGCACAGCGGTATGACTTGGCGTTGTTCCGCAGAAAG
TCTTGCCATGACTCGCCTTCCAGGGGGCAGGAGTGGGTATGATGCCTGTCCAGCATCTCGATTGGCAGGG
CATCGAGCAGGGCCCGCTTGTTCTTCACGTGCCAGTACAGGGTAGGCTGCTCAACTCCCAGCTTTTGAGC
GAGTTTCCTTGTCGTCAGGCCTTCGATACCGACTCCATTGAGTAATTCCAGAGCAGAGTTTATGACTTTG
CTCTTGTCCAGTCTAGACATGGTAATTCGATGATCCCCCTGGGGAGAGAGGTCGGTGATTCGGTCAACGA
GGGAGCCGACTGCCGACGTGCGCTCCGGAGGCTTGCAGAATGCGGAACACCGCGCGGGCAGGAACAGGGC
CCACACTACCGCCCCACACCCCGCCTCCCGCACCGCCCCTTCCCGGCCGCTGCTCTCGGCGCGCCCTGCT
GAGCAGCCGCTATTGGCCACAGCCCATCGCGGTCGGCGCGCTGCCATTGCTCCCTGGCGCTGTCCGTCTG
CGAGGGTACTAGTGAGACGTGCGGCTTCCGTTTGTCACGTCCGGCACGCCGCGAACCGCAAGGAACCTTC
CCGACTTAGGGGCGGAGCAGGAAGCGTCGCCGGGGGGCCCACAAGGGTAGCGGCGAAGATCCGGGTGACG
CTGCGAACGGACGTGAAGAATGTGCGAGACCCAGGGTCGGCGCCGCTGCGTTTCCCGGAACCACGCCCAG
AGCAGCCGCGTCCCTGCGCAAACCCAGGGCTGCCTTGGAAAAGGCGCAACCCCAACCCCGTGGAATTATC
ACCTCGAGTTTACTCCCTATCAGTGATAGAGAACGTATGAAGAGTTTACTCCCTATCAGTGATAGAGAAC
GTATGCAGACTTTACTCCCTATCAGTGATAGAGAACGTATAAGGAGTTTACTCCCTATCAGTGATAGAGA
ACGTATGACCAGTTTACTCCCTATCAGTGATAGAGAACGTATCTACAGTTTACTCCCTATCAGTGATAGA
GAACGTATATCCAGTTTACTCCCTATCAGTGATAGAGAACGTATAAGCTTTGCTTATGTAAACCAGGGCG
CCTATAAAAGAGTGCTGATTTTTTGAGTAAACTTCAATTCCACAACACTTTTGTCTTATACCAACTTTCC
GTACCACTTCCTACCCTCGTAAAGAATTGCCACCATGGGACAACTGAATAGCACAGAGATTAGCGAGCTG
ATCAAGCAGCGGATCGCCCAGTTCAACGTGGTGTCTGAGGCCCACAATGAGGGCACCATCGTGTCCGTGT
CTGACGGCGTGATCAGAATCCACGGACTGGCCGACTGTATGCAGGGCGAGATGATCAGCCTGCCTGGCAA
CAGATACGCTATCGCCCTGAACCTGGAACGGGATTCTGTGGGCGCTGTGGTCATGGGCCCTTATGCCGAT
CTTGCCGAGGGCATGAAAGTGAAGTGCACCGGCAGAATCCTGGAAGTGCCTGTTGGCAGAGGCCTGCTGG
GCAGAGTGGTTAATACTCTGGGAGCCCCTATCGACGGCAAGGGCCCTCTTGATCACGATGGCTTTAGCGC
CGTGGAAGCAATTGCCCCTGGCGTGATCGAGCGGCAGTCTGTGGATCAGCCAGTGCAGACAGGCTACAAG
GCCGTGGACAGCATGATCCCTATCGGCAGAGGACAGCGGGAACTGATCATCGGCGATAGACAGACCGGCA
AGACAGCCCTGGCCATCGACGCCATCATCAACCAGCGCGATAGCGGCATCAAGTGCATCTACGTGGCCAT
CGGCCAGAAGGCCAGCACCATCTCTAATGTCGTGCGGAAGCTGGAAGAACACGGCGCCCTGGCTAATACC
ATTGTGGTGGTGGCCACAGCCAGCGAGTCTGCCGCTCTGCAATATCTGGCCCCTTACGCCGGATGTGCCA
TGGGCGAGTACTTCAGAGACAGAGGCGAGGACGCCCTGATTATCTACGACGACCTGAGCAAACAGGCCGT
GGCCTACAGACAGATCTCCCTGCTGCTTAGACGGCCTCCTGGCAGAGAAGCTTTTCCCGGCGACGTGTTC
TACCTGCACAGCAGACTGCTGGAAAGGGCCGCCAGAGTGAATGCCGAGTACGTGGAAGCCTTCACCAAGG
GCGAAGTGAAGGGCAAGACCGGCTCTCTGACAGCTCTGCCCATCATCGAAACACAGGCCGGGGATGTGTC
CGCCTTCGTGCCTACAAACGTGATCAGCATTACCGACGGCCAGATCTTCCTGGAAACAAACCTGTTCAAC
GCCGGCATCAGACCCGCCGTGAATCCTGGCATCTCCGTGTCTAGAGTTGGCGGCGCTGCCCAGACCAAGA
TCATGAAGAAACTGAGCGGCGGCATCCGGACAGCACTGGCCCAGTATAGAGAACTGGCCGCCTTCAGCCA
GTTCGCCAGCGATCTGGATGACGCCACCAGAAAGCAGCTGGACCACGGCCAGAAAGTGACCGAGCTGCTG
AAGCAGAAACAGTACGCCCCTATGAGCGTGGCCCAGCAAAGCCTGGTTCTGTTTGCCGCCGAGAGAGGCT
ATCTGGCCGACGTGGAACTGAGCAAGATTGGCAGCTTTGAGGCTGCCCTGCTGGCCTATGTGGACAGGGA
TCACGCTCCCCTGATGCAAGAGATCAATCAGACCGGCGGCTACAACGACGAGATCGAGGGAAAGCTGAAG
GGCATCCTGGATAGCTTCAAGGCCACACAGTCTTGGGGCGGCTCTGGTGGATCTGGCGGCAGCATGGACT
ACAAGGACGACGACGACAAATGACAGACCACCTCCCCTGCGAGCTAAGCTGGACAGCCAATGACGGGTAA
GAGAGTGACATTTTTCACTAACCTAAGACAGGAGGGCCGTCAGAGCTACTGCCTAATCCAAAGACGGGTA
AAAGTGATAAAAATGTATCACTCCAACCTAAGACAGGCGCAGCTTCCGAGGGATTTGAGATCCAGACCAC
CTCCCCTGCGAGCTAAGCTGGACAGCCAATGACGGGTAAGAGAGTGACATTTTTCACTAACCTAAGACAG
GAGGGCCGTCAGAGCTACTGCCTAATCCAAAGACGGGTAAAAGTGATAAAAATGTATCACTCCAACCTAA
GACAGGCGCAGCTTCCGAGGGATTTGAGATCCAGACATGATAAGATACATTGATGAGTTTGGACAAACCA
AAACTAGAATGCAGTGAAAAAAATGCCTTATTTGTGAAATTTGTGATGCTATTGCCTTATTTGTAACCAT
TATAAGCTGCAATAAACAAGTTAAGTCGATAAACTGGATCTCTGCTGTCCCTGTAATAAACCCGAAAATT
TTGAATTTTTGTAATTTGTTTTTGTAATTCTTTAGTTTGTATGTCTGTTGCTATTATGTCTACTATTCTT
TCCCCTGCACTGTACCCCCCAATCCCCCCTTTTCTTTTAAAGGCGATACCGTCGAGATCCGTTCACTAAT
CGAATGGATCTGTCTCTGTCTCTCTCTCCACCTTCTTCTTCTATTCCTTCGGGCCTGTCGGGTCCCCTCG
GGGTTGGGAGGTGGGTCTGAAACGATAATGGTGAATATCCCTGCCTAACTCTATTCACTATAGAAAGTAC
AGCAAAAACTATTCTTAAACCTACCAAGCCTCCTACTATCATTATGAATAATTTTATATACCACAGCCAA
TTTGTTATGTTAAACCAATTCCACAAACTTGCCCATTTATCTAATTCCAATAATTCTTGTTCATTCTTTT
CTTGCTGGTTTTGCGATTCTTCAATTAAGGAGTGTATTAAGCTTGTGTAATTGTTAATTTCTCTGTCCCA
CTCCATCCAGGTCGTGTGATTCCAAATCTGTTCCAGAGATTTATTACTCCAACTAGCATTCCAAGGCACA
GCAGTGGTGCAAATGAGTTTTCCAGAGCAACCCCAAATCCCCAGGAGCTGTTGATCCTTTAGGTATCTTT
CCACAGCCAGGATTCTTGCCTGGAGCTGCTTGATGCCCCAGACTGTGAGTTGCAACAGATGCTGTTGCGC
CTCAATAGCCCTCAGCAAATTGTTCTGCTGCTGCACTATACCAGACAATAATTGTCTGGCCTGTACCGTC
AGCGTCATTGACGCTGCGCCCATAGTGCTTCCTGCTGCTCCCAAGAACCCAAGGAACAAAGCTCCTATTC
CCACTGCTCTTTTTTCTCTCTGCACCACTCTTCTCTTTGCCTTGGTGGGTGCTACTCCTAATGGTTCAAT
TTTTACTACTTTATATTTATATAATTCACTTCTCCAATTGTCCCTCATATCTCCTCCTCCAGGTCTGAAG
ATCAGCGGCCGGCCGCTTGCTGTGCGGTGGTCTTACTTTTGTTTTGCTCTTCCTCTATCTTGTCTAAAGC
TTCCTTGGTGTCTTTTATCTCTATCCTTTGATGCACACAATAGAGGGTTGCTACTGTATTATATAATGAT
CTAAGTTCTTCTGATCCTGTCTGAAGGGATGGTTGTAGCTGTCCCAGTATTTGTCTACAGCCTTCTGATG
TTTCTAACAGGCCAGGATTAACTGCGAATCGTTCTAGCTCCCTGCTTGCCCATACTATATGTTTTAATTT
ATATTTTTTCTTTCCCCCTGGCCTTAACCGAATTTTTTCCCATCGCGATCTAATTCTCCCCCGCTTAATA
CTGACGCTCTCGCACCCATCTCTCTCCTTCTAGCCTCCGCTAGTCAAAATTTTTGGCGTACTCACCAGTC
GCCGCCCCTCGCCTCTTGCCGTGCGCGCTTCAGCAAGCCGAGTCCTGCGTCGAGAGAGCTCCTCTGGTTT
CCCTTTCGCTTTCAAGTCCCTGTTCGGGCGCCACTGCTAGAGATTTTCCACACTGACTAAAAGGGTCTGA
GGGATCTCTAGTTACCAGAGTCACACAACAGACGGGCACACACTACTTGAAGCACTCAAGGCAAGCTTTA
TTGAGGCTTAAGCAGTGGGTTCCCTAGTTAGCCAGAGAGCTCCCAGGCTCAGATCTGGTCTAACCAGAGA
GACCCAGTACAGGCAAAAAGCAGCTGCTTATATGCAGGATCTGAGGGCTCGCCACTCCCCAGTCCCGCCC
AGGCCACGCCTCCCTGGAAAGTCCCCAGCGGAAAGTCCCTTGTAGCAAGCTCGATATCAGCAGTTCTTGA
AGTACTCCGGATGCAGCTCTCGGGCCACGTGATGAAATGCTAGGCGGCTGTCAAACCTCCACTCTAACAC
TTCTCTCTCCGGGTCATCCATCCCATGCAGGCTCACAGGGTGTAACAAGCTGGTGTTCTCTCCTTTATTG
GCCTCTTCTACCTTATCTGGCTCAACTGGTACTAGCTTGTAGCACCATCCAAAGGTCAGTGGATATCTGA
CCCCTGGCCCTGGTGTGTAGTTCTGCTAATCAGGGAAGTAGCCTTGTGTGTGGTAGATCCACAGATCAAG
GATATCTTGTCTTCTTTGGGAGTGAATTAGCCCTTCCAACTACTAAGTTTGTAGTACATATTTAACAAAT
ACAATTTCTTTAAAATGAAAATAATTCAGAGGAATCACAGGTTTAGAGTAAATGAAACCACAGGTAATTG
GCAGTGGTAATAGGGTATGGGGTGGGAAGTTTGGGATGATTTTGGTTAGCTTGAGTTATCCAGTTGATCC
AGACATGATAAGATACATTGATGAGTTTGGACAAACCACAACTAGAATGCAGTGAAAAAAATGCTTTATT
TGTGAAATTTGTGATGCTATTGCTTTATTTGTAACCATTATAAGCTGCAATAAACAAGTTGATCTCCCGA
TCCGTCGACGTCAGGTGGCACTTTTCGGGGAAATGTGCGCGGAACCCCTATTTGTTTATTTTTCTAAATA
CATTCAAATATGTATCCGCTCATGAGACAATAACCCTGATAAATGCTTCAATAATATTGAAAAAGGAAGA
GTATGAGTATTCAACATTTCCGTGTCGCCCTTATTCCCTTTTTTGCGGCATTTTGCCTTCCTGTTTTTGC
TCACCCAGAAACGCTGGTGAAAGTAAAAGATGCTGAAGATCAGTTGGGTGCACGAGTGGGTTACATCGAA
CTGGATCTCAACAGCGGTAAGATCCTTGAGAGTTTTCGCCCCGAAGAACGTTTTCCAATGATGAGCACTT
TTAAAGTTCTGCTATGTGGCGCGGTATTATCCCGTATTGACGCCGGGCAAGAGCAACTCGGTCGCCGCAT
ACACTATTCTCAGAATGACTTGGTTGAGTACTCACCAGTCACAGAAAAGCATCTTACGGATGGCATGACA
GTAAGAGAATTATGCAGTGCTGCCATAACCATGAGTGATAACACTGCGGCCAACTTACTTCTGACAACGA
TCGGAGGACCGAAGGAGCTAACCGCTTTTTTGCACAACATGGGGGATCATGTAACTCGCCTTGATCGTTG
GGAACCGGAGCTGAATGAAGCCATACCAAACGACGAGCGTGACACCACGATGCCTGTAGCAATGGCAACA
ACGTTGCGCAAACTATTAACTGGCGAACTACTTACTCTAGCTTCCCGGCAACAATTAATAGACTGGATGG
AGGCGGATAAAGTTGCAGGACCACTTCTGCGCTCGGCCCTTCCGGCTGGCTGGTTTATTGCTGATAAATC
TGGAGCCGGTGAGCGTGGGTCTCGCGGTATCATTGCAGCACTGGGGCCAGATGGTAAGCCCTCCCGTATC
GTAGTTATCTACACGACGGGGAGTCAGGCAACTATGGATGAACGAAATAGACAGATCGCTGAGATAGGTG
CCTCACTGATTAAGCATTGGTAACTGTCAGACCAAGTTTACTCATATATACTTTAGATTGATTTAAAACT
TCATTTTTAATTTAAAAGGATCTAGGTGAAGATCCTTTTTGATAATCTCATGACCAAAATCCCTTAACGT
GAGTTTTCGTTCCACTGAGCGTCAGACCCCGTAGAAAAGATCAAAGGATCTTCTTGAGATCCTTTTTTTC
TGCGCGTAATCTGCTGCTTGCAAACAAAAAAACCACCGCTACCAGCGGTGGTTTGTTTGCCGGATCAAGA
GCTACCAACTCTTTTTCCGAAGGTAACTGGCTTCAGCAGAGCGCAGATACCAAATACTGTTCTTCTAGTG
TAGCCGTAGTTAGGCCACCACTTCAAGAACTCTGTAGCACCGCCTACATACCTCGCTCTGCTAATCCTGT
TACCAGTGGCTGCTGCCAGTGGCGATAAGTCGTGTCTTACCGGGTTGGACTCAAGACGATAGTTACCGGA
TAAGGCGCAGCGGTCGGGCTGAACGGGGGGTTCGTGCACACAGCCCAGCTTGGAGCGAACGACCTACACC
GAACTGAGATACCTACAGCGTGAGCTATGAGAAAGCGCCACGCTTCCCGAAGGGAGAAAGGCGGACAGGT
ATCCGGTAAGCGGCAGGGTCGGAACAGGAGAGCGCACGAGGGAGCTTCCAGGGGGAAACGCCTGGTATCT
TTATAGTCCTGTCGGGTTTCGCCACCTCTGACTTGAGCGTCGATTTTTGTGATGCTCGTCAGGGGGGCGG
AGCCTATGGAAAAACGCCAGCAACGCGGCCTTTTTACGGTTCCTGGCCTTTTGCTGGCCTTTTGCTCACA
TGTTCTTTCCTGCGTTATCCCCTGATTCTGTGGATAACCGTATTACCGCCTTTGAGTGAGCTGATACCGC
TCGCCGCAGCCGAACGACCGAGCGCAGCGAGTCAGTGAGCGAGGAAGCGGAAGAGCGCCCAATACGCAAA
CCGCCTCTCCCCGCGCGTTGGCCGATTCATTAATGCAGCTGGCACGACAGGTTTCCCGACTGGAAAGCGG
GCAGTGAGCGCAACGCAATTAATGTGAGTTAGCTCACTCATTAGGCACCCCAGGCTTTACACTTTATGCT
TCCGGCTCGTATGTTGTGTGGAATTGTGAGCGGATAACAATTTCACACAGGAAACAGCTATGACCATGAT
TACGCCAAGCTCTAGCTAGAGGTCGACGGTAAACGCTAGCAATGTCAAGGCCTCTCACTCTCTGATATTC
ATTTCTTTGCAAGTTATAAATACTGAATAATAAGATGACATGAACTACTACTGCTAGAGATTTTCCACAC
TGACTAAAAGGGTCTGAGGGATCTCTAGTTACCAGAGTCACACAACAGACGGGCACACACTACTTGAAGC
ACTCAAGGCAAGCTTTATTGAGGCTTAAGCAGTGGGTTCCCTAGTTAGCCAGAGAGCTCCCAGGCTCAGA
TCTGGTCTAACCAGAGAGACCCAGTACAGGCAAAAAGCAGCTGCTTATATGCAGGATCTGAGGGCTCGCC
ACTCCCCAGTCCCGCCCAGGCCACGCCTCCCTGGAAAGTCCCCAGCGGAAAGTCCCTTGTAGCAAGCTCG
ATATCAGCAGTTCTTGAAGTACTCCGGATGCAGCTCTCGGGCCACGTGATGAAATGCTAGGCGGCTGTCA
AACCTCCACTCTAACACTTCTCTCTCCGGGTCATCCATCCCATGCAGGCTCACAGGGTGTAACAAGCTGG
TGTTCTCTCCTTTATTGGCCTCTTCTACCTTATCTGGCTCAACTGGTACTAGCTTGTAGCACCATCCAAA
GGTCAGTGGATATCTGACCCCTGGCCCTGGTGTGTAGTTCTGCTAATCAGGGAAGTAGCCTTGTGTGTGG
TAGATCCACAGATCAAGGATATCTTGTCTTCGTTGGGAGTGAATTAGCCCTTCCAGTCCCCTCTTTTCTT
TTAAAAAGTGGCTAAGATCTACAGCTGCCTTGTAAGTCATTGGTCTTAAAGGTACCTGAGGTGTGACTGG
AAAACCCACCTCCTCCTCCTCTTGTGCTTCTAGCCAGGCACAATCAGCATTGGTAGCTGCTGTATTGCTA
CTTGTGATTGCTCCATGTTTTTCTAGGTCTCGACTGCAGAATTAATTCCAGGCGGGGAGGCGGCCCAAAG
GGAGATCCGACTCGTCTGAGGGCGAAGGCGAAGACGCGGAAGAGGCCGCAGAGCCGGCAGCAGGCCGCGG
GAAGGAAGGTCCGCTGGATTGAGGGCCGAAGGGACGTAGCAGAAGGACGTCCCGCGCAGAATCCAGGTGG
CAACACAGGCGAGCAGCCATGGAAAGGACGTCAGCTTCCCCGACAACACCACGGAATTGTCAGTGCCCAA
CAGCCGAGCCCCTGTCCAGCAGCGGGCAAGGCAGGCGGCGATGAGTTCCGCCGTGGCAATAGGGAGGGGG
AAAGCGAAAGTCCCGGAAAGGAGCTGACAGGTGGTGGCAATGCCCCAACCAGTGGGGGTTGCGTCAGCAA
ACACAGTGCACACCACGCCACGTTGCCTGACAACGGGCCACAACTCCTCATAAAGAGACAGCAACCAGGA
TTTATACAAGGAGGAGAAAATGAAAGCCATACGGGAAGCAATAGCATGATACAAAGGCATTAAAGCAGCG
TATCCACATAGCGTAAAAGGAGCAACATAGTTAAGAATACCAGTCAATCTTTCACAAATTTTGTAATCCA
GAGGTTGATTGTTCCAGACGCGTTTAGCCCTCCCACACATAACCAGAGGGCAGCAATTCACGAATCCCAA
CTGCCGTCGGCTGTCCATCACTGTCCTTCACTATCGCTTTGATCCCAGGATGCAGATCGAGAAGCACCTG
TCGACACCGTCCGCAGGGGCTCAAGATGCCCCTGTTCTCATTTCCGATCGCGACGATACAAGTCAGGTTG
CCAGCTGCCGCAGCAGCAGCAGTGCCCAGCACCACGAGTTCTGCACAAGGTCCCCCAGTAAAATGATATA
CATTGACACCAGTGAAGATGCGGCCGTCGCTAGAGAGAGCTGCGCTGGCGACGCTGTAGTCTTCAGAGAT
GGGGATGCTGTTGATTGTAGCCGTTGCTCTTTCAATGAGGGTGGATTCTTCTTGAGACAAAGGCTTGGCC
ATGGTCGCGTTTTGCAAAAGCCTAGGCCTCCAAAAAAGCCTCCTCACTACTTCTGGAATAGCTCAGAGGC
CGAGGCGGCCTCGGCCTCTGCATAAAT
